>Addgene plasmid #153154 | Flag-FOXD4L1 | addgene full sequence | sequence record 299702 | Addgene NGS Result
CGCCATTCTGCCTGGGGACGTCGGAGCAAGCTTGATTTAGGTGACACTATAGAATACAAGCTACTTGTTC
TTTTTGCAGGATCAGCCACCATGGATTACAAGGACGACGACGATAAGGGATCCCATCGATTCGAATTCAA
CTTGCCAAGAGCTGAGCGCCCTCGCTCCACACCGCAGCGCAGCCTCCGGGACTCCGATGGGGAAGACGGT
AAAATCGATGTCCTGGGAGAGGAGGAAGATGAAGACGAGGTGGAAGACGAGGAGGAGGAGGCGAGCCAGA
AGTTCCTAGAGCAGTCGCTCCAGCCGGGGCTGCAGGTGGCCCGGTGGGGCGGGGTTGCGCTTCCCCGAGA
GCACATCGAGGGCGGCGGCCCGAGCGACCCCTCAGAGTTTGGCACCGAGTTCAGGGCACCGCCAAGGTCT
GCGGCGGCCTCTGAAGATGCCCGGCAGCCGGCAAAGCCCCCCTACTCGTACATCGCGCTCATCACCATGG
CCATCCTGCAAAGCCCGCACAAGCGCCTCACGCTCAGCGGCATCTGCGCCTTCATTAGTGGCCGCTTCCC
CTACTACCGCCGCAAGTTCCCCGCCTGGCAGAACAGCATCCGCCACAACCTCTCGCTGAACGACTGCTTC
GTCAAGATCCCCCGCGAGCCGGGCCACCCAGGCAAGGGCACCTACTGGAGCCTGGACCCCGCCTCCCAGG
ACATGTTCGACAATGGCAGCTTTCTCCGGCGTAGGAAGCGTTTCAAGCGCCACCAACTGACCCCGGGAGC
CCACCTGCCCCACCCCTTCCCTCTACCTGCTGCACACGCCGCCCTGCACAACCCCCGCCCAGGCCCTCTG
CTTGGGGCCCCTGCCCTGCCGCAGCCAGTCCCGGGGGCCTACCCCAACACCGCCCCCGGGAGACGCCCTT
ACGCTCTGCTGCACCCGCATCCTCCTCGCTACCTACTGCTCTCGGCCCCCGCCTATGCCGGGGCACCGAA
GAAAGCAGAAGGCGCGGACCTGGCGACCCCCGGCACCCTTCCCGTGCTGCAGCCCTCACTTGGTCCTCAG
CCTTGGGAGGAGGGCAAGGGTCTGGCGTCGCCACCGGGAGGCGGATGCATCTCTTTCAGCATTGAGAGTA
TCATGCAAGGGGTCAGGGGAGCGGGTACAGGGGCTGCGCAGAGTTTGTCCCCGACCGCGTGGAGCTACTG
CCCCCTGCTCCAGCGACCGTCAAGCCTGTCGGACAATTTTGCAGCAACAGCAGCAGCATCAGGAGGAGGA
CTGCGCCAACGGCTGCGCTCCCACCAAGGGCGCGGTGCTGGGCGGGCACCTGTCGGCCGCGTCGGCGCTG
CTGCGGTATCAGGCGGTGGCAGAGGGCTCTAGGCTGACATCGCTGGCTGCCCCTTTGGGCGGAGAGGGGA
CCTCACCAGTTTTTTTAGTATCGCCCACGCCCAGTTCCCTGGCCAAGTCCGCAGGGCCCTCCTAGAGCCT
CGAGCCTCTAGAACTATAGTGAGTCGTATTACGTAGATCCAGACATGATAAGATACATTGATGAGTTTGG
ACAAACCACAACTAGAATGCAGTGAAAAAAATGCTTTATTTGTGAAATTTGTGATGCTATTGCTTTATTT
GTAACCATTATAAGCTGCAATAAACAAGTTAACAACAACAATTGCATTCATTTTATGTTTCAGGTTCAGG
GGGAGGTGTGGGAGGTTTTTTAATTCGCGGCCGCGGCGCCAATGCATTGGGCCCGGTACCCAGCTTTTGT
TCCCTTTAGTGAGGGTTAATTGCGCGCTTGGCGTAATCATGGTCATAGCTGTTTCCTGTGTGAAATTGTT
ATCCGCTCACAATTCCACACAACATACGAGCCGGGAGCATAAAGTGTAAAGCCTGGGGTGCCTAATGAGT
GAGCTAACTCACATTAATTGCGTTGCGCTCACTGCCCGCTTTCCAGTCGGGAAACCTGTCGTGCCAGCTG
CATTAATGAATCGGCCAACGCGCGGGGAGAGGCGGTTTGCGTATTGGGCGCTCTTCCGCTTCCTCGCTCA
CTGACTCGCTGCGCTCGGTCGTTCGGCTGCGGCGAGCGGTATCAGCTCACTCAAAGGCGGTAATACGGTT
ATCCACAGAATCAGGGGATAACGCAGGAAAGAACATGTGAGCAAAAGGCCAGCAAAAGGCCAGGAACCGT
AAAAAGGCCGCGTTGCTGGCGTTTTTCCATAGGCTCCGCCCCCCTGACGAGCATCACAAAAATCGACGCT
CAAGTCAGAGGTGGCGAAACCCGACAGGACTATAAAGATACCAGGCGTTTCCCCCTGGAAGCTCCCTCGT
GCGCTCTCCTGTTCCGACCCTGCCGCTTACCGGATACCTGTCCGCCTTTCTCCCTTCGGGAAGCGTGGCG
CTTTCTCATAGCTCACGCTGTAGGTATCTCAGTTCGGTGTAGGTCGTTCGCTCCAAGCTGGGCTGTGTGC
ACGAACCCCCCGTTCAGCCCGACCGCTGCGCCTTATCCGGTAACTATCGTCTTGAGTCCAACCCGGTAAG
ACACGACTTATCGCCACTGGCAGCAGCCACTGGTAACAGGATTAGCAGAGCGAGGTATGTAGGCGGTGCT
ACAGAGTTCTTGAAGTGGTGGCCTAACTACGGCTACACTAGAAGAACAGTATTTGGTATCTGCGCTCTGC
TGAAGCCAGTTACCTTCGGAAAAAGAGTTGGTAGCTCTTGATCCGGCAAACAAACCACCGCTGGTAGCGG
TGGTTTTTTTGTTTGCAAGCAGCAGATTACGCGCAGAAAAAAAGGATCTCAAGAAGATCCTTTGATCTTT
TCTACGGGGTCTGACGCTCAGTGGAACGAAAACTCACGTTAAGGGATTTTGGTCATGAGATTATCAAAAA
GGATCTTCACCTAGATCCTTTTAAATTAAAAATGAAGTTTTAAATCAATCTAAAGTATATATGAGTAAAC
TTGGTCTGACAGTTACCAATGCTTAATCAGTGAGGCACCTATCTCAGCGATCTGTCTATTTCGTTCATCC
ATAGTTGCCTGACTCCCCGTCGTGTAGATAACTACGATACGGGAGGGCTTACCATCTGGCCCCAGTGCTG
CAATGATACCGCGAGACCCACGCTCACCGGCTCCAGATTTATCAGCAATAAACCAGCCAGCCGGAAGGGC
CGAGCGCAGAAGTGGTCCTGCAACTTTATCCGCCTCCATCCAGTCTATTAATTGTTGCCGGGAAGCTAGA
GTAAGTAGTTCGCCAGTTAATAGTTTGCGCAACGTTGTTGCCATTGCTACAGGCATCGTGGTGTCACGCT
CGTCGTTTGGTATGGCTTCATTCAGCTCCGGTTCCCAACGATCAAGGCGAGTTACATGATCCCCCATGTT
GTGCAAAAAAGCGGTTAGCTCCTTCGGTCCTCCGATCGTTGTCAGAAGTAAGTTGGCCGCAGTGTTATCA
CTCATGGTTATGGCAGCACTGCATAATTCTCTTACTGTCATGCCATCCGTAAGATGCTTTTCTGTGACTG
GTGAGTACTCAACCAAGTCATTCTGAGAATAGTGTATGCGGCGACCGAGTTGCTCTTGCCCGGCGTCAAT
ACGGGATAATACCGCGCCACATAGCAGAACTTTAAAAGTGCTCATCATTGGAAAACGTTCTTCGGGGCGA
AAACTCTCAAGGATCTTACCGCTGTTGAGATCCAGTTCGATGTAACCCACTCGTGCACCCAACTGATCTT
CAGCATCTTTTACTTTCACCAGCGTTTCTGGGTGAGCAAAAACAGGAAGGCAAAATGCCGCAAAAAAGGG
AATAAGGGCGACACGGAAATGTTGAATACTCATACTCTTCCTTTTTCAATATTATTGAAGCATTTATCAG
GGTTATTGTCTCATGAGCGGATACATATTTGAATGTATTTAGAAAAATAAACAAATAGGGGTTCCGCGCA
CATTTCCCCGAAAAGTGCCACCTAAATTGTAAGCGTTAATATTTTGTTAAAATTCGCGTTAAATTTTTGT
TAAATCAGCTCATTTTTTAACCAATAGGCCGAAATCGGCAAAATCCCTTATAAATCAAAAGAATAGACCG
AGATAGGGT
[37 nt withheld, positions 4070-4106]
AAAGAACGTGGACTCCAACGTCAAAGG
[49 nt withheld, positions 4134-4182]
T
[91 nt withheld, positions 4184-4274]
G
[124 nt withheld, positions 4276-4399]
CCCATTCGCCATTCAGGCTGCGCAACTGTTGGGAAGGGCGATCGGTGCGGGCCTCTTCGCTATTACGCCA
GTCGACCGCCAATTCAATATGGCGTATATGGACTCATGCCAATTCAATATGGTGGATCTGGACCTGTGCC
AATTCAATATGGCGTATATGGACTCGTGCCAATTCAATATGGTGGATCTGGACCCCAGCCAATTCAATAT
GGCGGACTTGGCACCATGCCAATTCAATATGGCGGACCTGGCACTGTGCCAACTGGGGAGGGGTCTACTT
GGCACGGTGCCAAGTTTGAGGAGGGGTCTTGGCCCTGTGCCAAGTCCGCCATATTGAATTGGCATGGTGC
CAATAATGGCGGCCATATTGGCTATATGCCAGGATCAATATATAGGCAATATCCAATATGGCCCTATGCC
AATATGGCTATTGGCCAGGTTCAATACTATGTATTGGCCCTATGCCATATAGTATTCCATATATGGGTTT
TCCTATTGACGTAGATAGCCCCTCCCAATGGGCGGTCCCATATACCATATATGGGGCTTCCTAATACCGC
CCATAGCCACTCCCCCATTGACGTCAATGGTCTCTATATATGGTCTTTCCTATTGACGTCATATGGGCGG
TCCTATTGACGTATATGGCGCCTCCCCCATTGACGTCAATTACGGTAAATGGCCCGCCTGGCTCAATGCC
CATTGACGTCAATAGGACCACCCACCATTGACGTCAATGGGATGGCTCATTGCCCATTCATATCCGTTCT
CACGCCCCCTATTGACGTCAATGACGGTAAATGGCCCACTTGGCAGTACATCAATATCTATTAATAGTAA
CTTGGCAAGTACATTACTATTGGAAGTACGCCAGGGTACATTGGCAGTACTCCCATTGACGTCAATGGCG
GTAAATGGCCCGCGATGGCTGCCAAGTACATCCCCATTGACGTCAATGGGGAGGGGCAATGACGCAAATG
GGCGTTCCATTGACGTAAATGGGCGGTAGGCGTGCCTAATGGGAGGTCTATATAAGCAATGCTCGTTTAG
GGAAC
Features (pLannotate 1.2.2; 16 found; start..end, strand, type, name):
     35..53      +  promoter       SP6 promoter: promoter for bacteriophage SP6 RNA polymerase
     94..110     +  CDS            FLAG (fragment): FLAG® epitope tag, followed by an enterokinase cleavage site
    139..1359    +  CDS            FOXD4L1: FX4L1_HUMAN - Experimental evidence at protein level: Swiss-Prot protein existence level 1. From Homo sapiens (Human).
   1484..1501    -  promoter       T7 promoter (fragment): promoter for bacteriophage T7 RNA polymerase
   1506..1640    -  polyA_signal   SV40 poly(A) signal: SV40 polyadenylation signal
   1753..1771    -  promoter       T3 promoter: promoter for bacteriophage T3 RNA polymerase
   1816..1832    -  protein_bind   lac operator: The lac repressor binds to the lac operator to inhibit transcription in E. coli. This inhibition can be relieved by adding lactose or isopropyl-β-D-thiogalactopyranoside (IPTG). lac repressor encoded by lacI
   1840..1870    -  promoter       lac promoter: promoter for the E. coli lac operon
   1885..1906    -  protein_bind   CAP binding site: CAP binding activates transcription in the presence of cAMP. E. coli catabolite activator protein
   1919..2011    -  CDS            lacI (fragment): lac repressor; lacI; The lac repressor binds to the lac operator to inhibit transcription in E. coli. This inhibition can be relieved by adding lactose or isopropyl-β-D-thiogalactopyranoside (IPTG).
   2194..2782    -  rep_origin     ori: high-copy-number ColE1/pMB1/pBR322/pUC origin of replication
   2953..3813    -  CDS            AmpR: β-lactamase; bla; confers resistance to ampicillin, carbenicillin, and related antibiotics
   3814..3918    -  promoter       AmpR promoter: bla
   3971..4399    -  rep_origin     f1 ori (sequence partly withheld): f1 bacteriophage origin of replication; arrow indicates direction of (+) strand synthesis
   4404..4470    -  CDS            lacZα (fragment): LacZα fragment of β-galactosidase; lacZ fragment
   4477..5454    +  promoter       CMV IE94 promoter: enhancer/promoter region of simian cytomegalovirus major immediate early transcription unit IE94
