[The description below was written by a language model from this plasmid's Addgene catalogue record and pLannotate feature annotations shown in this document.]
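Description:
Flag-FOXD4L1 is a mammalian expression plasmid built on the pCS2+ N-flag backbone, carrying the human forkhead-box transcription factor FOXD4L1 (also known as FOXD5) with an N-terminal Flag epitope supplied by the vector. The insert was placed between EcoRI and XhoI sites, both of which remain intact. The sequenced plasmid is about 5.5 kb, consistent with the stated backbone and insert sizes. It is maintained in E. coli through a high-copy ColE1/pUC-type origin and selected with ampicillin via the β-lactamase gene and its own promoter. An f1 origin is also present, together with remnants of the lac region (lac promoter and operator, CAP site, and lacI and lacZα fragments) left over from the parental cloning vector.

Expression in mammalian cells is driven by a cytomegalovirus immediate-early enhancer/promoter. The catalogue lists it as CMV IE96, whereas the annotation identifies it as the simian CMV IE94 promoter, which is the element characteristic of pCS2-type vectors. On the circular map this promoter lies directly upstream of an SP6 promoter, the Flag tag and the FOXD4L1 open reading frame, followed by an SV40 polyadenylation signal for transcript processing. The SP6 promoter sits in the sense orientation, so it could in principle be used for in vitro synthesis of sense RNA. T7 (partial) and T3 promoters lie downstream of the insert in the opposite orientation. The Flag tag allows detection or immunoprecipitation of the protein with anti-Flag antibodies. The plasmid belongs to a uniform library of FOX transcription factor expression constructs, in which a shared backbone and tag make it easier to compare family members.
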