Addgene plasmid #153154: Flag-FOXD4L1
Purpose: Expression of Flag tagged human FOXD4L1in mammalian cells
Depositing lab: Stefan Koch. Depositing organization: Linkopings Universitet. Publication: A uniform expression library for the exploration of FOX transcription factor biology. Moparthi L, Koch S. Differentiation. 2020 Sep - Oct;115:30-36. doi: 10.1016/j.diff.2020.08.002. Epub 2020 Aug 20. PubMed 32858261.
Backbone
  Vector backbone: pCS2+ N-flag
  Backbone size w/o insert (bp): 4131
  Vector type: Mammalian Expression
Growth in bacteria
  Bacterial resistance: Ampicillin, 100 μg/mL
  Growth temperature: 37°C
  Growth strain: DH5alpha
  Copy number: High Copy
Gene/Insert
  Gene/Insert name: human FOXD4L1
  Species: H. sapiens (human)
  Insert size (bp): 1330
  Entrez Gene: FOXD4L1 (a.k.a. FOXD5, bA395L14.1)
  Promoter: CMV IE96
  Tag / fusion protein: Flag (N terminal on backbone)
  Cloning method: Restriction Enzyme; 5′ cloning site EcoRI (not destroyed); 3′ cloning site XhoI (not destroyed)
  Sequencing primers: 5′ SP6; 3′ EBV-rev
Terms and licenses: Academic/Nonprofit Terms; Industry Terms: Not Available to Industry
How to cite: Flag-FOXD4L1 was a gift from Stefan Koch (Addgene plasmid # 153154 ; http://n2t.net/addgene:153154 ; RRID:Addgene_153154)
