>Addgene plasmid #153154 | Flag-FOXD4L1 | depositor partial sequence | sequence record 296368 | hFOXD4L1 gene sequence
ATGAACTTGCCAAGAGCTGAGCGCCCTCGCTCCACACCGCAGCGCAGCCTCCGGGACTCCGATGGGGAAG
ACGGTAAAATCGATGTCCTGGGAGAGGAGGAAGATGAAGACGAGGTGGAAGACGAGGAGGAGGAGGCGAG
CCAGAAGTTCCTAGAGCAGTCGCTCCAGCCGGGGCTGCAGGTGGCCCGGTGGGGCGGGGTTGCGCTTCCC
CGAGAGCACATCGAGGGCGGCGGCCCGAGCGACCCCTCAGAGTTTGGCACCGAGTTCAGGGCACCGCCAA
GGTCTGCGGCGGCCTCTGAAGATGCCCGGCAGCCGGCAAAGCCCCCCTACTCGTACATCGCGCTCATCAC
CATGGCCATCCTGCAAAGCCCGCACAAGCGCCTCACGCTCAGCGGCATCTGCGCCTTCATTAGTGGCCGC
TTCCCCTACTACCGCCGCAAGTTCCCCGCCTGGCAGAACAGCATCCGCCACAACCTCTCGCTGAACGACT
GCTTCGTCAAGATCCCCCGCGAGCCGGGCCACCCAGGCAAGGGCACCTACTGGAGCCTGGACCCCGCCTC
CCAGGACATGTTCGACAATGGCAGCTTTCTCCGGCGTAGGAAGCGTTTCAAGCGCCACCAACTGACCCCG
GGAGCCCACCTGCCCCACCCCTTCCCTCTACCTGCTGCACACGCCGCCCTGCACAACCCCCGCCCAGGCC
CTCTGCTTGGGGCCCCTGCCCTGCCGCAGCCAGTCCCGGGGGCCTACCCCAACACCGCCCCCGGGAGACG
CCCTTACGCTCTGCTGCACCCGCATCCTCCTCGCTACCTACTGCTCTCGGCCCCCGCCTATGCCGGGGCA
CCGAAGAAAGCAGAAGGCGCGGACCTGGCGACCCCCGGCACCCTTCCCGTGCTGCAGCCCTCACTTGGTC
CTCAGCCTTGGGAGGAGGGCAAGGGTCTGGCGTCGCCACCGGGAGGCGGATGCATCTCTTTCAGCATTGA
GAGTATCATGCAAGGGGTCAGGGGAGCGGGTACAGGGGCTGCGCAGAGTTTGTCCCCGACCGCGTGGAGC
TACTGCCCCCTGCTCCAGCGACCGTCAAGCCTGTCGGACAATTTTGCAGCAACAGCAGCAGCATCAGGAG
GAGGACTGCGCCAACGGCTGCGCTCCCACCAAGGGCGCGGTGCTGGGCGGGCACCTGTCGGCCGCGTCGG
CGCTGCTGCGGTATCAGGCGGTGGCAGAGGGCTCTAGGCTGACATCGCTGGCTGCCCCTTTGGGCGGAGA
GGGGACCTCACCAGTTTTTTTAGTATCGCCCACGCCCAGTTCCCTGGCCAAGTCCGCAGGGCCCTCCTAG
